>Addgene plasmid #132018 | pDONR221_SLC25A42 | addgene full sequence | sequence record 260990 | Addgene NGS Result
CTTTCCTGCGTTATCCCCTGATTCTGTGGATAACCGTATTACCGCCTTTGAGTGAGCTGATACCGCTCGC
CGCAGCCGAACGACCGAGCGCAGCGAGTCAGTGAGCGAGGAAGCGGAAGAGCGCCCAATACGCAAACCGC
CTCTCCCCGCGCGTTGGCCGATTCATTAATGCAGCTGGCACGACAGGTTTCCCGACTGGAAAGCGGGCAG
TGAGCGCAACGCAATTAATACGCGTACCGCTAGCCAGGAAGAGTTTGTAGAAACGCAAAAAGGCCATCCG
TCAGGATGGCCTTCTGCTTAGTTTGATGCCTGGCAGTTTATGGCGGGCGTCCTGCCCGCCACCCTCCGGG
CCGTTGCTTCACAACGTTCAAATCCGCTCCCGGCGGATTTGTCCTACTCAGGAGAGCGTTCACCGACAAA
CAACAGATAAAACGAAAGGCCCAGTCTTCCGACTGAGCCTTTCGTTTTATTTGATGCCTGGCAGTTCCCT
ACTCTCGCGTTAACGCTAGCATGGATGTTTTCCCAGTCACGACGTTGTAAAACGACGGCCAGTCTTAAGC
TCGGGCCCCAAATAATGATTTTATTTTGACTGATAGTGACCTGTTCGTTGCAACACATTGATGAGCAATG
CTTTTTTATAATGCCAACTTTGTACAAAAAAGCAGGCTCCACCATGGGCAACGGCGTGAAGGAGGGACCC
GTGCGGCTGCACGAGGACGCAGAGGCCGTGCTGAGCTCCTCTGTGAGCTCCAAGCGCGATCACCGGCAGG
TGCTGTCTAGCCTGCTGAGCGGCGCCCTGGCAGGCGCCCTGGCAAAGACCGCAGTGGCACCTCTGGACAG
AACAAAGATCATCTTCCAGGTGTCCTCTAAGCGGTTCAGCGCCAAGGAGGCCTTTCGGGTGCTGTACTAT
ACCTACCTGAACGAGGGCTTCCTGTCTCTGTGGAGAGGCAATAGCGCCACCATGGTGAGGGTGGTGCCTT
ACGCCGCCATCCAGTTTTCTGCCCACGAGGAGTATAAGCGCATCCTGGGCAGCTACTATGGCTTCCGGGG
AGAGGCCCTGCCACCTTGGCCAAGACTGTTTGCAGGCGCCCTGGCAGGAACCACAGCAGCATCCCTGACC
TACCCACTGGATCTGGTGAGAGCCAGGATGGCCGTGACACCTAAGGAGATGTATAGCAACATCTTCCACG
TGTTTATCAGAATCTCCAGGGAGGAGGGCCTGAAGACCCTGTACCACGGCTTTATGCCTACAGTGCTGGG
CGTGATCCCATACGCCGGCCTGAGCTTCTTTACCTATGAGACACTGAAGTCCCTGCACAGGGAGTACTCT
GGCCGGAGACAGCCATATCCCTTCGAGCGCATGATCTTTGGAGCATGCGCAGGACTGATCGGACAGAGCG
CCTCCTACCCACTGGACGTGGTGAGGCGCCGGATGCAGACCGCAGGAGTGACAGGATATCCAAGGGCATC
TATCGCACGCACCCTGAGGACAATCGTGAGAGAGGAGGGAGCCGTGAGGGGACTGTATAAGGGCCTGTCC
ATGAATTGGGTGAAGGGCCCCATCGCCGTGGGCATCTCTTTCACCACATTTGATCTGATGCAGATCCTGC
TGCGGCACCTGCAGAGCGACCCAGCTTTCTTGTACAAAGTTGGCATTATAAGAAAGCATTGCTTATCAAT
TTGTTGCAACGAACAGGTCACTATCAGTCAAAATAAAATCATTATTTGCCATCCAGCTGATATCCCCTAT
AGTGAGTCGTATTACATGGTCATAGCTGTTTCCTGGCAGCTCTGGCCCGTGTCTCAAAATCTCTGATGTT
ACATTGCACAAGATAAAAATATATCATCATGAACAATAAAACTGTCTGCTTACATAAACAGTAATACAAG
GGGTGTTATGAGCCATATTCAACGGGAAACGTCGAGGCCGCGATTAAATTCCAACATGGATGCTGATTTA
TATGGGTATAAATGGGCTCGCGATAATGTCGGGCAATCAGGTGCGACAATCTATCGCTTGTATGGGAAGC
CCGATGCGCCAGAGTTGTTTCTGAAACATGGCAAAGGTAGCGTTGCCAATGATGTTACAGATGAGATGGT
CAGACTAAACTGGCTGACGGAATTTATGCCTCTTCCGACCATCAAGCATTTTATCCGTACTCCTGATGAT
GCATGGTTACTCACCACTGCGATCCCCGGAAAAACAGCATTCCAGGTATTAGAAGAATATCCTGATTCAG
GTGAAAATATTGTTGATGCGCTGGCAGTGTTCCTGCGCCGGTTGCATTCGATTCCTGTTTGTAATTGTCC
TTTTAACAGCGATCGCGTATTTCGTCTCGCTCAGGCGCAATCACGAATGAATAACGGTTTGGTTGATGCG
AGTGATTTTGATGACGAGCGTAATGGCTGGCCTGTTGAACAAGTCTGGAAAGAAATGCATAAACTTTTGC
CATTCTCACCGGATTCAGTCGTCACTCATGGTGATTTCTCACTTGATAACCTTATTTTTGACGAGGGGAA
ATTAATAGGTTGTATTGATGTTGGACGAGTCGGAATCGCAGACCGATACCAGGATCTTGCCATCCTATGG
AACTGCCTCGGTGAGTTTTCTCCTTCATTACAGAAACGGCTTTTTCAAAAATATGGTATTGATAATCCTG
ATATGAATAAATTGCAGTTTCATTTGATGCTCGATGAGTTTTTCTAATCAGAATTGGTTAATTGGTTGTA
ACACTGGCAGAGCATTACGCTGACTTGACGGGACGGCGCAAGCTCATGACCAAAATCCCTTAACGTGAGT
TACGCGTCGTTCCACTGAGCGTCAGACCCCGTAGAAAAGATCAAAGGATCTTCTTGAGATCCTTTTTTTC
TGCGCGTAATCTGCTGCTTGCAAACAAAAAAACCACCGCTACCAGCGGTGGTTTGTTTGCCGGATCAAGA
GCTACCAACTCTTTTTCCGAAGGTAACTGGCTTCAGCAGAGCGCAGATACCAAATACTGTTCTTCTAGTG
TAGCCGTAGTTAGGCCACCACTTCAAGAACTCTGTAGCACCGCCTACATACCTCGCTCTGCTAATCCTGT
TACCAGTGGCTGCTGCCAGTGGCGATAAGTCGTGTCTTACCGGGTTGGACTCAAGACGATAGTTACCGGA
TAAGGCGCAGCGGTCGGGCTGAACGGGGGGTTCGTGCACACAGCCCAGCTTGGAGCGAACGACCTACACC
GAACTGAGATACCTACAGCGTGAGCTATGAGAAAGCGCCACGCTTCCCGAAGGGAGAAAGGCGGACAGGT
ATCCGGTAAGCGGCAGGGTCGGAACAGGAGAGCGCACGAGGGAGCTTCCAGGGGGAAACGCCTGGTATCT
TTATAGTCCTGTCGGGTTTCGCCACCTCTGACTTGAGCGTCGATTTTTGTGATGCTCGTCAGGGGGGCGG
AGCCTATGGAAAAACGCCAGCAACGCGGCCTTTTTACGGTTCCTGGCCTTTTGCTGGCCTTTTGCTCACA
TGTT
Features (pLannotate 1.2.2; 10 found; start..end, strand, type, name):
    121..213     +  CDS            lacI (fragment): lac repressor; lacI; The lac repressor binds to the lac operator to inhibit transcription in E. coli. This inhibition can be relieved by adding lactose or isopropyl-β-D-thiogalactopyranoside (IPTG).
    268..295     -  terminator     rrnB T2 terminator: transcription terminator T2 from the E. coli rrnB gene
    427..470     +  terminator     rrnB T1 terminator: Escherichia coli rrnB; transcription terminator T1 from the E. coli rrnB gene
    517..553     -  CDS            lacZα (fragment): LacZα fragment of β-galactosidase; lacZ fragment
    569..668     +  protein_bind   attL1: mutant version of attL; recombination site for the Gateway® LR reaction LR Clonase™
    674..1627    +  CDS            SLC25A42: S2542_HUMAN - Experimental evidence at protein level: Swiss-Prot protein existence level 1. Mitochondrial carrier mediating the transport of coenzyme A (CoA) in mitochondria in exchange for intramitochondrial (deoxy)adenine nucleotides and adenosine 3',5'-diphosphate. From Homo sapiens (Human).
   1629..1728    -  protein_bind   attL2: mutant version of attL; recombination site for the Gateway® LR reaction LR Clonase™
   1746..1764    -  promoter       T7 promoter: promoter for bacteriophage T7 RNA polymerase
   1898..2707    +  CDS            KanR: aminoglycoside phosphotransferase; aph(3')-Ia; confers resistance to kanamycin in bacteria or G418 (Geneticin®) in eukaryotes
   2854..3442    +  rep_origin     ori: high-copy-number ColE1/pMB1/pBR322/pUC origin of replication
