[The description below was written by a language model from this plasmid's Addgene catalogue record and pLannotate feature annotations shown in this document.]
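Description:
pDONR221_SLC25A42 is a Gateway entry clone built on the pDONR221 backbone, carrying a codon-optimized open reading frame for human SLC25A42 (also known as MGC26694). It is one member of a large consortium collection of solute carrier (SLC) transporter clones. The sequenced plasmid is about 3.5 kb and is maintained in E. coli at high copy through a ColE1/pUC-type origin of replication. Selection is by kanamycin, conferred by an aminoglycoside phosphotransferase (KanR) gene.

The 954 bp insert encodes a mitochondrial carrier that imports coenzyme A into mitochondria in exchange for intramitochondrial adenine nucleotides and adenosine 3',5'-diphosphate. The ORF is flanked by attL1 and attL2 sites, the recombination sequences used in the Gateway LR Clonase reaction. This arrangement lets the coding sequence be moved directionally and in frame into any attR-containing destination vector. Upstream of the cassette, rrnB T1 and T2 terminators shield the insert from read-through transcription originating in the backbone. A T7 promoter lies just beyond attL2 and points back toward the insert. Short lacI and lacZα fragments are also annotated and appear to be backbone remnants rather than functional genes.

Although the catalogue lists the vector type as mammalian expression, the feature table shows no eukaryotic promoter, polyadenylation signal, epitope tag or reporter. The plasmid is therefore not an expression construct in itself. As its stated purpose indicates, it serves as a source clone for subcloning SLC25A42 into custom expression vectors, for example for functional studies of this transporter.
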