Addgene plasmid #132018: pDONR221_SLC25A42
Purpose: Gateway entry clone with codon-optimized ORF sequence for subcloning into custom expression vectors
Depositing lab: RESOLUTE Consortium & Giulio Superti-Furga. Depositing organization: CeMM Research Center for Molecular Medicine. Publication: The RESOLUTE consortium: unlocking SLC transporters for drug discovery. Superti-Furga G, Lackner D, Wiedmer T, Ingles-Prieto A, Barbosa B, Girardi E, Goldmann U, Gurtl B, Klavins K, Klimek C, Lindinger S, Lineiro-Retes E, Muller AC, Onstein S, Redinger G, Reil D, Sedlyarov V, Wolf G, Crawford M, Everley R, ... Steppan CM. Nat Rev Drug Discov. 2020 Jul;19(7):429-430. doi: 10.1038/d41573-020-00056-6. PubMed 32265506.
Backbone
  Vector backbone: pDONR221
  Backbone manufacturer: Thermo Fisher Scientific
  Backbone size w/o insert (bp): 2550
  Vector type: Mammalian Expression
Growth in bacteria
  Bacterial resistance: Kanamycin, 50 μg/mL
  Growth temperature: 37°C
  Growth strain: Stbl3
  Copy number: High Copy
Gene/Insert
  Gene/Insert name: SLC25A42 (alt name: MGC26694)
  Species: H. sapiens (human)
  Insert size (bp): 954
  Entrez Gene: SLC25A42 (a.k.a. MGC26694)
  Cloning method: Gateway Cloning
  Sequencing primers: 5′ M13-fwd; 3′ M13-rev
Terms and licenses: Academic/Nonprofit Terms; Industry Terms
Depositor comments: For more information on the full Resolute plasmid collection, please see www.addgene.org/depositor-collections/re-solute/. Please provide your feedback on this plasmid to the RESOLUTE consortium by filling out their RESOLUTE repository feedback form: https://forms.office.com/Pages/ResponsePage.aspx?id=0e05yklzmkS7rjFGQL4N7z4feCLQvEJAmVcOCM_u885UN1JJRko0Ukg4TVQwNTZLOUxPQVJWT1NHUCQlQCN0PWcu
How to cite: pDONR221_SLC25A42 was a gift from RESOLUTE Consortium & Giulio Superti-Furga (Addgene plasmid # 132018 ; http://n2t.net/addgene:132018 ; RRID:Addgene_132018)
