>Addgene plasmid #132018 | pDONR221_SLC25A42 | depositor partial sequence | sequence record 253436 | Codon-optimized ORF of SLC25A42
ATGGGCAACGGCGTGAAGGAGGGACCCGTGCGGCTGCACGAGGACGCAGAGGCCGTGCTGAGCTCCTCTG
TGAGCTCCAAGCGCGATCACCGGCAGGTGCTGTCTAGCCTGCTGAGCGGCGCCCTGGCAGGCGCCCTGGC
AAAGACCGCAGTGGCACCTCTGGACAGAACAAAGATCATCTTCCAGGTGTCCTCTAAGCGGTTCAGCGCC
AAGGAGGCCTTTCGGGTGCTGTACTATACCTACCTGAACGAGGGCTTCCTGTCTCTGTGGAGAGGCAATA
GCGCCACCATGGTGAGGGTGGTGCCTTACGCCGCCATCCAGTTTTCTGCCCACGAGGAGTATAAGCGCAT
CCTGGGCAGCTACTATGGCTTCCGGGGAGAGGCCCTGCCACCTTGGCCAAGACTGTTTGCAGGCGCCCTG
GCAGGAACCACAGCAGCATCCCTGACCTACCCACTGGATCTGGTGAGAGCCAGGATGGCCGTGACACCTA
AGGAGATGTATAGCAACATCTTCCACGTGTTTATCAGAATCTCCAGGGAGGAGGGCCTGAAGACCCTGTA
CCACGGCTTTATGCCTACAGTGCTGGGCGTGATCCCATACGCCGGCCTGAGCTTCTTTACCTATGAGACA
CTGAAGTCCCTGCACAGGGAGTACTCTGGCCGGAGACAGCCATATCCCTTCGAGCGCATGATCTTTGGAG
CATGCGCAGGACTGATCGGACAGAGCGCCTCCTACCCACTGGACGTGGTGAGGCGCCGGATGCAGACCGC
AGGAGTGACAGGATATCCAAGGGCATCTATCGCACGCACCCTGAGGACAATCGTGAGAGAGGAGGGAGCC
GTGAGGGGACTGTATAAGGGCCTGTCCATGAATTGGGTGAAGGGCCCCATCGCCGTGGGCATCTCTTTCA
CCACATTTGATCTGATGCAGATCCTGCTGCGGCACCTGCAGAGC
